Addgene plasmid #230784: AiP20054 - pAAV-AiE3102m-minBG-SYFP2-WPRE3-BGHpA
Purpose: AiE3102m is an enhancer sequence, designed to drive AAV-mediated transgene expression in specific populations of brain cells
Depositing lab: Allen Institute for Brain Science & Bosiljka Tasic. Depositing organization: Allen Institute. Publication: A suite of enhancer AAVs and transgenic mouse lines for genetic access to cortical cell types. Ben-Simon Y, Hooper M, Narayan S, Daigle TL, Dwivedi D, Way SW, Oster A, Stafford DA, Mich JK, Taormina MJ, Martinez RA, Opitz-Araya X, Roth JR, Alexander JR, Allen S, Amster A, Arbuckle J, Ayala A, Baker PM, Bakken TE, Barcelli T, Barta S, Bendrick J, Bertagnolli D, Bielstein C, Bishwakarma P, Bowlus J, Boyer G, Brouner K, Casian B, Casper T, Chakka AB, Chakrabarty R, Chance RK, Chavan S, Clark M, Colbert K, Collman F, Daniel S, Departee M, DiValentin P, Donadio N, Dotson N, Egdorf T, Fliss T, Gabitto M, Garcia J, Gary A, Gasperini M, Gloe J, Goldy J, Gore BB, Graybuck L, Greisman N, Haeseleer F, Halterman C, Haradon Z, Hastings SD, Helback O, Ho W, Hockemeyer D, Huang C, Huff S, Hunker A, Johansen N, Jones D, Juneau Z, Kalmbach B, Kannan M, Khem S, Kussick E, Kutsal R, Larsen R, Lee C, Lee AY, Leibly M, Lenz GH, Li S, Liang E, Lusk N, Madigan Z, Malloy J, Malone J, McCue R, Melchor J, Mollenkopf T, Moosman S, Morin E, Newman D, Ng L, Ngo K, Omstead V, Otto S, Oyama A, Pena N, Pham T, Phillips E, Pom CA, Potekhina L, Ransford S, Ray PL, Rette D, Reynoldson C, Rimorin C, Rocha D, Ruiz A, Sanchez REA, Sawyer L, Sedeno-Cortes A, Sevigny JP, Shapovalova N, Shepard N, Shulga L, Sigler AR, Siverts L, Soliman S, Somasundaram S, Staats B, Stewart K, Szelenyi E, Tieu M, Trader C, Tran A, van Velthoven CTJ, Walker M, Wang Y, Weed N, Wirthlin M, Wood T, Wynalda B, Yao Z, Zhou T, Ariza J, Dee N, Reding M, Ronellenfitch K, Mufti S, Sunkin SM, Smith KA, Esposito L, Waters J, Thyagarajan B, Yao S, Lein ES, Zeng H, Levi BP, Ngai J, Ting JT, Tasic B. Cell. 2025 May 16:S0092-8674(25)00513-6. doi: 10.1016/j.cell.2025.05.002. PubMed 40403729.
Backbone
  Vector backbone: pAAV2
  Vector type: AAV
Growth in bacteria
  Bacterial resistance: Ampicillin, 100 μg/mL
  Growth temperature: 37°C
  Growth strain: NEB Stable
  Copy number: High Copy
Gene/Insert
  Gene/Insert name: SYFP2
  Species: Synthetic
  Promoter: minBG
  Cloning method: Gibson Cloning
Terms and licenses: Academic/Nonprofit Terms; Industry Terms: Not Available to Industry
How to cite: AiP20054 - pAAV-AiE3102m-minBG-SYFP2-WPRE3-BGHpA was a gift from Allen Institute for Brain Science & Bosiljka Tasic (Addgene plasmid # 230784 ; http://n2t.net/addgene:230784 ; RRID:Addgene_230784)
