[The description below was written by a language model from this plasmid's Addgene catalogue record and pLannotate feature annotations shown in this document.]
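Description:
AiP20054 - pAAV-AiE3102m-minBG-SYFP2-WPRE3-BGHpA is an AAV transfer plasmid built on a pAAV2 backbone and intended for packaging into recombinant adeno-associated virus for delivery to the brain. In bacteria it is maintained as a high-copy plasmid through a ColE1/pUC-type origin and selected with ampicillin via the β-lactamase gene and its promoter. An f1 phage origin is also present in the backbone, along with small remnants of the pBR322 bom and rop regions. The sequenced record is 4,635 nt.

The expression cassette sits between AAV2 inverted terminal repeats, which provide the signals for replication and encapsidation of the vector genome. The annotation finds a complete ITR on the downstream side but only short ITR fragments upstream, which may reflect how difficult these structured repeats are to sequence and annotate. According to the catalogue entry, the enhancer AiE3102m is paired with a minimal beta-globin promoter (minBG). The minimal promoter has little activity of its own, so expression depends on the cell-type specificity of the enhancer. Neither element is labelled in the feature table, though they presumably occupy the unannotated stretch between the upstream ITR fragments and the reporter. The reporter is SYFP2, a fast-maturing monomeric yellow fluorescent protein derived from Aequorea victoria. It is followed by WPRE3, a shortened woodchuck posttranscriptional regulatory element (annotated as two WPRE fragments) that boosts transcript expression, and by the bovine growth hormone polyadenylation signal.

The construct serves as an enhancer-AAV reporter for labelling specific populations of brain cells. The record does not state which cell population AiE3102m targets.
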