Features (pLannotate 1.2.2; 14 found; start..end, strand, type, name):
    551..578     +  repeat_region  AAV2 ITR (fragment): inverted terminal repeat of adeno-associated virus serotype 2 inverted
    607..634     +  repeat_region  AAV2 ITR (fragment): inverted terminal repeat of adeno-associated virus serotype 2 inverted
   1192..1908    +  CDS            SYFP2: SYFP2 is a basic (constitutively fluorescent) yellow fluorescent protein published in 2006, derived from Aequorea victoria. It is reported to be a very rapidly-maturing monomer with moderate acid sensitivity.
   1948..2105    +  misc_feature   WPRE (fragment): woodchuck hepatitis virus posttranscriptional regulatory element
   2111..2191    +  misc_feature   WPRE (fragment): woodchuck hepatitis virus posttranscriptional regulatory element
   2208..2319    +  polyA_signal   bGH poly(A) signal: bovine growth hormone polyadenylation signal
   2437..2577    +  repeat_region  AAV2 ITR: inverted terminal repeat of adeno-associated virus serotype 2 inverted
   2582..2633    -  misc_feature   bom (fragment): basis of mobility region from pBR322
   2652..3107    +  rep_origin     f1 ori (sequence partly withheld): f1 bacteriophage origin of replication; arrow indicates direction of (+) strand synthesis
   3108..3157    -  misc_feature   bom (fragment): basis of mobility region from pBR322
   3259..3294    -  CDS            rop (fragment): Rop protein, which maintains plasmids at low copy number; rop
   3389..3493    +  promoter       AmpR promoter: bla
   3494..4354    +  CDS            AmpR: β-lactamase; bla; confers resistance to ampicillin, carbenicillin, and related antibiotics
   4525..478     +  rep_origin     ori (across the origin): high-copy-number ColE1/pMB1/pBR322/pUC origin of replication
>Addgene plasmid #230784 | AiP20054 - pAAV-AiE3102m-minBG-SYFP2-WPRE3-BGHpA | addgene full sequence | sequence record 466363 | Addgene NGS Result
AACTGGCTTCAGCAGAGCGCAGATACCAAATACTGTTCTTCTAGTGTAGCCGTAGTTAGGCCACCACTTC
AAGAACTCTGTAGCACCGCCTACATACCTCGCTCTGCTAATCCTGTTACCAGTGGCTGCTGCCAGTGGCG
ATAAGTCGTGTCTTACCGGGTTGGACTCAAGACGATAGTTACCGGATAAGGCGCAGCGGTCGGGCTGAAC
GGGGGGTTCGTGCACACAGCCCAGCTTGGAGCGAACGACCTACACCGAACTGAGATACCTACAGCGTGAG
CTATGAGAAAGCGCCACGCTTCCCGAAGGGAGAAAGGCGGACAGGTATCCGGTAAGCGGCAGGGTCGGAA
CAGGAGAGCGCACGAGGGAGCTTCCAGGGGGAAACGCCTGGTATCTTTATAGTCCTGTCGGGTTTCGCCA
CCTCTGACTTGAGCGTCGATTTTTGTGATGCTCGTCAGGGGGGCGGAGCCTATGGAAAAACGCCAGCAAC
GCGGCCTTTTTACGGTTCCTGGCCTTTTGCTGGCCTTTTGCTCACATGTCCTGCAGGCAGCTGCGCGCTC
GCTCGCTCACTGAGGCCGCCCGGGCGTCGGGCGACCTTTGGTCGCCCGGCCTCAGTGAGCGAGCGAGCGC
GCAGAGAGGGAGTGGCCAACTCCATCACTAGGGGTTCCTGCGGCCGCACGCGTTGCGGCTCTCCTCTCCT
CTCAGCTTCCCCGGGGCTGCCTCAGAAGCAGGTGGCTTCCCCTCATCTTCCATGCAGAGGGCGTCGAGCT
GGCAGAAGGCAGATGAATGAGCTCGTCAGCCAGGGAAGATTCTGTTGCTAAAATACACGGTCTGATTAGG
AGTGATTGAAGGGCTAGAGAGAAGGAGGCTGTAGTTTGGCCGTGATTTGTTCCGATTTGAAGTACTTCTA
AACAAGTCACCGGGAGGCAGGAGTGGGTGCGCGCGCATCGGCAAGCTGGAGTCAATGATGATAGACTCGT
GTGGATGCCAGGGTATCCCAGGTGATTCTGGACAGAGTTTTCAAATAGTTTTTTGAAATCAGATTTAGTG
TGTTTATCTTGTTTCTTTACTTCTTGGCATAAAACGCCGGCGGAGCTCGGGCTGGGCATAAAAGTCAGGG
CAGAGCCATCTATTGCTTACATTTGCTTCTGGGATCCAGATCTTTCGAAGCTAGCGCTACCGGTCGCCAC
CATGGTGAGCAAGGGCGAGGAGCTGTTCACCGGGGTGGTGCCCATCCTGGTCGAGCTGGACGGCGACGTA
AACGGCCACAAGTTCAGCGTGTCCGGCGAGGGCGAGGGCGATGCCACCTACGGCAAGCTGACCCTGAAGC
TGATCTGCACCACCGGCAAGCTGCCCGTGCCCTGGCCCACCCTCGTGACCACCCTGGGCTACGGCGTGCA
GTGCTTCGCCCGCTACCCCGACCACATGAAGCAGCACGACTTCTTCAAGTCCGCCATGCCCGAAGGCTAC
GTCCAGGAGCGCACCATCTTCTTCAAGGACGACGGCAACTACAAGACCCGCGCCGAGGTGAAGTTCGAGG
GCGACACCCTGGTGAACCGCATCGAGCTGAAGGGCATCGACTTCAAGGAGGACGGCAACATCCTGGGGCA
CAAGCTGGAGTACAACTACAACAGCCACAACGTCTATATCACCGCCGACAAGCAGAAGAACGGCATCAAG
GCCAACTTCAAGATCCGCCACAACATCGAGGACGGCGGCGTGCAGCTCGCCGACCACTACCAGCAGAACA
CCCCCATCGGCGACGGCCCCGTGCTGCTGCCCGACAACCACTACCTGAGCTACCAGTCCAAGCTGAGCAA
AGACCCCAACGAGAAGCGCGATCACATGGTCCTGCTGGAGTTCGTGACCGCCGCCGGGATCACTCTCGGC
ATGGACGAGCTGTACAAGTAAGTCGACGGCGCGCCGCGGCCGCGAATTCGATATCATAATCAACCTCTGG
ATTACAAAATTTGTGAAAGATTGACTGGTATTCTTAACTATGTTGCTCCTTTTACGCTATGTGGATACGC
TGCTTTAATGCCTTTGTATCATGCTATTGCTTCCCGTATGGCTTTCATTTTCTCCTCCTTGTATAAATCC
TGGTTAGTTCTTGCCACGGCGGAACTCATCGCCGCCTGCCTTGCCCGCTGCTGGACAGGGGCTCGGCTGT
TGGGCACTGACAATTCCGTGGCTCGAGAGATCTTCGACTGTGCCTTCTAGTTGCCAGCCATCTGTTGTTT
GCCCCTCCCCCGTGCCTTCCTTGACCCTGGAAGGTGCCACTCCCACTGTCCTTTCCTAATAAAATGAGGA
AATTGCATCGCATTGTCTGAGTAGGTGTCATTCTATTCTGGGGGGTGGGGTGGGGCAGGACAGCAAGGGG
GAGGATTGGGAAGACAATAGCAGGCATGAGATCTCACGTGCGGACCGAGCGGCCGCAGGAACCCCTAGTG
ATGGAGTTGGCCACTCCCTCTCTGCGCGCTCGCTCGCTCACTGAGGCCGGGCGACCAAAGGTCGCCCGAC
GCCCGGGCTTTGCCCGGGCGGCCTCAGTGAGCGAGCGAGCGCGCAGCTGCCTGCAGGGGCGCCTGATGCG
GTATTTTCTCCTTACGCATCTGTGCGGTATTTCACACCGCATA
[95 nt withheld, positions 2634-2728]
T
[46 nt withheld, positions 2730-2775]
C
[141 nt withheld, positions 2777-2917]
CCTTTGACGTTGGAGTCCACGTTCTTT
[37 nt withheld, positions 2945-2981]
ACTCTATCTCGGGCTATTCTTTTGATTTATAAGGGATTTTGCCGATTTCGGTCTATTGGTTAAAAAATGA
GCTGATTTAACAAAAATTTAACGCGAATTTTAACAAAATATTAACGTTTACAATTTTATGGTGCACTCTC
AGTACAATCTGCTCTGATGCCGCATAGTTAAGCCAGCCCCGACACCCGCCAACACCCGCTGACGCGCCCT
GACGGGCTTGTCTGCTCCCGGCATCCGCTTACAGACAAGCTGTGACCGTCTCCGGGAGCTGCATGTGTCA
GAGGTTTTCACCGTCATCACCGAAACGCGCGAGACGAAAGGGCCTCGTGATACGCCTATTTTTATAGGTT
AATGTCATGATAATAATGGTTTCTTAGACGTCAGGTGGCACTTTTCGGGGAAATGTGCGCGGAACCCCTA
TTTGTTTATTTTTCTAAATACATTCAAATATGTATCCGCTCATGAGACAATAACCCTGATAAATGCTTCA
ATAATATTGAAAAAGGAAGAGTATGAGTATTCAACATTTCCGTGTCGCCCTTATTCCCTTTTTTGCGGCA
TTTTGCCTTCCTGTTTTTGCTCACCCAGAAACGCTGGTGAAAGTAAAAGATGCTGAAGATCAGTTGGGTG
CACGAGTGGGTTACATCGAACTGGATCTCAACAGCGGTAAGATCCTTGAGAGTTTTCGCCCCGAAGAACG
TTTTCCAATGATGAGCACTTTTAAAGTTCTGCTATGTGGCGCGGTATTATCCCGTATTGACGCCGGGCAA
GAGCAACTCGGTCGCCGCATACACTATTCTCAGAATGACTTGGTTGAGTACTCACCAGTCACAGAAAAGC
ATCTTACGGATGGCATGACAGTAAGAGAATTATGCAGTGCTGCCATAACCATGAGTGATAACACTGCGGC
CAACTTACTTCTGACAACGATCGGAGGACCGAAGGAGCTAACCGCTTTTTTGCACAACATGGGGGATCAT
GTAACTCGCCTTGATCGTTGGGAACCGGAGCTGAATGAAGCCATACCAAACGACGAGCGTGACACCACGA
TGCCTGTAGCAATGGCAACAACGTTGCGCAAACTATTAACTGGCGAACTACTTACTCTAGCTTCCCGGCA
ACAATTAATAGACTGGATGGAGGCGGATAAAGTTGCAGGACCACTTCTGCGCTCGGCCCTTCCGGCTGGC
TGGTTTATTGCTGATAAATCTGGAGCCGGTGAGCGTGGGTCTCGCGGTATCATTGCAGCACTGGGGCCAG
ATGGTAAGCCCTCCCGTATCGTAGTTATCTACACGACGGGGAGTCAGGCAACTATGGATGAACGAAATAG
ACAGATCGCTGAGATAGGTGCCTCACTGATTAAGCATTGGTAACTGTCAGACCAAGTTTACTCATATATA
CTTTAGATTGATTTAAAACTTCATTTTTAATTTAAAAGGATCTAGGTGAAGATCCTTTTTGATAATCTCA
TGACCAAAATCCCTTAACGTGAGTTTTCGTTCCACTGAGCGTCAGACCCCGTAGAAAAGATCAAAGGATC
TTCTTGAGATCCTTTTTTTCTGCGCGTAATCTGCTGCTTGCAAACAAAAAAACCACCGCTACCAGCGGTG
GTTTGTTTGCCGGATCAAGAGCTACCAACTCTTTTTCCGAAGGT
